LOCUS       Exported 5660 bp ds-DNA circular SYN 12-MAY-2021
DEFINITION  Mammalian expression of Flag-RagA.
ACCESSION   .
VERSION     .
KEYWORDS    pRK5 Flag-RagA
SOURCE      synthetic DNA construct
  ORGANISM  synthetic DNA construct
REFERENCE   1 (bases 1 to 5660)
  AUTHORS   Shen K, Choe A, Sabatini DM
  TITLE     Intersubunit Crosstalk in the Rag GTPase Heterodimer Enables mTORC1
            to Respond Rapidly to Amino Acid Availability.
  JOURNAL   Mol Cell. 2017 Oct 17. pii: S1097-2765(17)30704-9. doi:
            10.1016/j.molcel.2017.09.026.
  PUBMED    29056322
REFERENCE   2 (bases 1 to 5660)
  AUTHORS   .
  TITLE     Direct Submission
  JOURNAL   Exported May 12, 2021 from SnapGene Server 1.1.58
            http://www.snapgene.com
FEATURES             Location/Qualifiers
     source          1..5660
                     /organism="synthetic DNA construct"
                     /mol_type="other DNA"
     protein_bind    1..22
                     /label=CAP binding site
                     /bound_moiety="E. coli catabolite activator protein"
                     /note="CAP binding activates transcription in the presence
                     of cAMP."
     promoter        37..67
                     /label=lac promoter
                     /note="promoter for the E. coli lac operon"
     protein_bind    75..91
                     /label=lac operator
                     /bound_moiety="lac repressor encoded by lacI"
                     /note="The lac repressor binds to the lac operator to
                     inhibit transcription in E. coli. This inhibition can be
                     relieved by adding lactose or
                     isopropyl-beta-D-thiogalactopyranoside (IPTG)."
     primer_bind     80..102
                     /label=M13/pUC Reverse
                     /note="In lacZ gene"
     primer_bind     99..115
                     /label=M13 rev
                     /note="common sequencing primer, one of multiple similar
                     variants"
     primer_bind     99..115
                     /label=M13 Reverse
                     /note="In lacZ gene. Also called M13-rev"
     enhancer        144..523
                     /label=CMV enhancer
                     /note="human cytomegalovirus immediate early enhancer"
     promoter        524..727
                     /label=CMV promoter
                     /note="human cytomegalovirus (CMV) immediate early
                     promoter"
     primer_bind     678..698
                     /label=CMV-F
                     /note="Human CMV immediate early promoter, forward primer"
     primer_bind     724..748
                     /label=LNCX
                     /note="Human CMV promoter, forward primer"
     promoter        958..976
                     /label=SP6 promoter
                     /note="promoter for bacteriophage SP6 RNA polymerase"
     primer_bind     958..975
                     /label=SP6
                     /note="SP6 promoter, forward primer"
     primer_bind     989..1008
                     /label=pMT2-F
                     /note="Synthetic intron, forward primer"
     CDS             1067..1090
                     /codon_start=1
                     /product="FLAG(R) epitope tag, followed by an enterokinase
                     cleavage site"
                     /label=FLAG
                     /translation="DYKDDDDK"
     regulatory      2090..2099
                     /regulatory_class="other"
                     /note="vertebrate consensus sequence for strong initiation
                     of translation (Kozak, 1987)"
     polyA_signal    2103..2237
                     /label=SV40 poly(A) signal
                     /note="SV40 polyadenylation signal"
     primer_bind     complement(2140..2159)
                     /label=SV40pA-R
                     /note="SV40 polyA, reverse primer"
     primer_bind     2194..2213
                     /label=EBV-rev
                     /note="SV40 polyA terminator, reverse primer"
     promoter        2306..2663
                     /label=SV40 promoter
                     /note="SV40 enhancer and early promoter"
     primer_bind     complement(2329..2349)
                     /label=pBABE 3'
                     /note="SV40 enhancer, reverse primer for pBABE vectors"
     rep_origin      2514..2649
                     /label=SV40 ori
                     /note="SV40 origin of replication"
     primer_bind     2576..2595
                     /label=SV40pro-F
                     /note="SV40 promoter/origin, forward primer"
     primer_bind     complement(2683..2700)
                     /label=M13 Forward
                     /note="In lacZ gene. Also called M13-F20 or M13 (-21)
                     Forward"
     primer_bind     complement(2683..2699)
                     /label=M13 fwd
                     /note="common sequencing primer, one of multiple similar
                     variants"
     primer_bind     complement(2692..2714)
                     /label=M13/pUC Forward
                     /note="In lacZ gene"
     rep_origin      2912..3367
                     /direction=RIGHT
                     /label=f1 ori
                     /note="f1 bacteriophage origin of replication; arrow
                     indicates direction of (+) strand synthesis"
     primer_bind     complement(2999..3018)
                     /label=F1ori-R
                     /note="F1 origin, reverse primer"
     primer_bind     3209..3230
                     /label=F1ori-F
                     /note="F1 origin, forward primer"
     primer_bind     complement(3384..3403)
                     /label=pRS-marker
                     /note="pRS vectors, use to sequence yeast selectable
                     marker"
     primer_bind     3503..3525
                     /label=pGEX 3'
                     /note="pGEX vectors, reverse primer"
     primer_bind     complement(3563..3581)
                     /label=pBRforEco
                     /note="pBR322 vectors, upsteam of EcoRI site, forward
                     primer"
     promoter        3649..3753
                     /gene="bla"
                     /label=AmpR promoter
     CDS             3754..4614
                     /codon_start=1
                     /gene="bla"
                     /product="beta-lactamase"
                     /label=AmpR
                     /note="confers resistance to ampicillin, carbenicillin, and
                     related antibiotics"
                     /translation="MSIQHFRVALIPFFAAFCLPVFAHPETLVKVKDAEDQLGARVGYI
                     ELDLNSGKILESFRPEERFPMMSTFKVLLCGAVLSRIDAGQEQLGRRIHYSQNDLVEYS
                     PVTEKHLTDGMTVRELCSAAITMSDNTAANLLLTTIGGPKELTAFLHNMGDHVTRLDRW
                     EPELNEAIPNDERDTTMPVAMATTLRKLLTGELLTLASRQQLIDWMEADKVAGPLLRSA
                     LPAGWFIADKSGAGERGSRGIIAALGPDGKPSRIVVIYTTGSQATMDERNRQIAEIGAS
                     LIKHW"
     primer_bind     complement(3972..3991)
                     /label=Amp-R
                     /note="Ampicillin resistance gene, reverse primer"
     rep_origin      4785..5373
                     /direction=RIGHT
                     /label=ori
                     /note="high-copy-number ColE1/pMB1/pBR322/pUC origin of
                     replication"
     primer_bind     5274..5293
                     /label=pBR322ori-F
                     /note="pBR322 origin, forward primer"
     primer_bind     5527..5544
                     /label=L4440
                     /note="L4440 vector, forward primer"
ORIGIN
        1 taatgtgagt tagctcactc attaggcacc ccaggcttta cactttatgc ttccggctcg
       61 tatgttgtgt ggaattgtga gcggataaca atttcacaca ggaaacagct atgacatgat
      121 tacgaattaa ttcgagctcg cccgacattg attattgact agttattaat agtaatcaat
      181 tacggggtca ttagttcata gcccatatat ggagttccgc gttacataac ttacggtaaa
      241 tggcccgcct ggctgaccgc ccaacgaccc ccgcccattg acgtcaataa tgacgtatgt
      301 tcccatagta acgccaatag ggactttcca ttgacgtcaa tgggtggagt atttacggta
      361 aactgcccac ttggcagtac atcaagtgta tcatatgcca agtacgcccc ctattgacgt
      421 caatgacggt aaatggcccg cctggcatta tgcccagtac atgaccttat gggactttcc
      481 tacttggcag tacatctacg tattagtcat cgctattacc atggtgatgc ggttttggca
      541 gtacatcaat gggcgtggat agcggtttga ctcacgggga tttccaagtc tccaccccat
      601 tgacgtcaat gggagtttgt tttggcacca aaatcaacgg gactttccaa aatgtcgtaa
      661 caactccgcc ccattgacgc aaatgggcgg taggcgtgta cggtgggagg tctatataag
      721 cagagctcgt ttagtgaacc gtcagatcgc ctggagacgc catccacgct gttttgacct
      781 ccatagaaga caccgggacc gatccagcct ccgcggccgg gaacggtgca ttggaacgcg
      841 gattccccgt gccaagagtg acgtaagtac cgcctataga gtctataggc ccaccccctt
      901 ggcttcgtta gaacgcggct acaattaata cataacctta tgtatcatac acatacgatt
      961 taggtgacac tatagaataa catccacttt gcctttctct ccacaggtgt ccactcccag
     1021 gtccaactgc acctcggttc tatcgattga attcaccatg gaaatggact acaaggatga
     1081 cgatgacaag ggtggtggtg gtggtgcgtc gacgatgcca aatacagcca tgaagaaaaa
     1141 ggtgctgctg atggggaaga gcgggtcggg gaagaccagc atgaggtcga taatcttcgc
     1201 caattacatt gctcgcgaca cccggcgcct gggggccacc attgacgtgg aacactccca
     1261 cgtccgattc ctagggaacc tggtgctgaa cctgtgggac tgtggcggtc aggacacctt
     1321 catggaaaat tacttcacca gccagcgaga caatatcttc cgtaacgtgg aagttttgat
     1381 ttacgtgttt gacgtggaga gccgcgaact ggaaaaggac atgcattatt accagtcgtg
     1441 tctggaggcc atcctccaga actctcctga cgccaaaatc ttctgcctgg tgcacaaaat
     1501 ggatctggtt caggaggatc agcgtgacct gatttttaaa gagcgagagg aagacctgag
     1561 gcgtctgtct cgcccgctgg agtgtgcttg ttttcgaacg tccatctggg atgagacgct
     1621 ctacaaagcc tggtccagca tcgtctacca gctgattccc aacgttcagc agctggagat
     1681 gaacctcagg aattttgccc aaatcattga ggccgatgaa gttctgctgt tcgaaagagc
     1741 tacattcttg gttatttccc actaccagtg caaagagcag cgcgacgtcc accggtttga
     1801 gaagatcagc aacatcatca aacagttcaa gctgagctgc agtaaattgg ccgcttcctt
     1861 ccagagcatg gaagttagga attccaactt cgctgctttc atcgacatct tcacctcaaa
     1921 tacgtacgtg atggtggtca tgtcagatcc gtcgatccct tctgcggcca ctctgatcaa
     1981 cattcgcaat gcccggaaac actttgagaa gctggagaga gtggatggcc ccaagcacag
     2041 tctccttatg cgttgagcgg ccgctaagta agtaaggatc cccagcttgg ccgccatggc
     2101 ccaacttgtt tattgcagct tataatggtt acaaataaag caatagcatc acaaatttca
     2161 caaataaagc atttttttca ctgcattcta gttgtggttt gtccaaactc atcaatgtat
     2221 cttatcatgt ctggatcggg aattaattcg gcgcagcacc atggcctgaa ataacctctg
     2281 aaagaggaac ttggttaggt accttctgag gcggaaagaa ccagctgtgg aatgtgtgtc
     2341 agttagggtg tggaaagtcc ccaggctccc cagcaggcag aagtatgcaa agcatgcatc
     2401 tcaattagtc agcaaccagg tgtggaaagt ccccaggctc cccagcaggc agaagtatgc
     2461 aaagcatgca tctcaattag tcagcaacca tagtcccgcc cctaactccg cccatcccgc
     2521 ccctaactcc gcccagttcc gcccattctc cgccccatgg ctgactaatt ttttttattt
     2581 atgcagaggc cgaggccgcc tcggcctctg agctattcca gaagtagtga ggaggctttt
     2641 ttggaggcct aggcttttgc aaaaagctgt taacagcttg gcactggccg tcgttttaca
     2701 acgtcgtgac tgggaaaacc ctggcgttac ccaacttaat cgccttgcag cacatccccc
     2761 tttcgccagc tggcgtaata gcgaagaggc ccgcaccgat cgcccttccc aacagttgcg
     2821 cagcctgaat ggcgaatggc gcctgatgcg gtattttctc cttacgcatc tgtgcggtat
     2881 ttcacaccgc atannnnnnn nnnnnnnnnn nnnnnnnnnn nnnnnnnnnn nnnnnnnnnn
     2941 nnnnnnnnnn nnnnnnnnnn nnnnnnnnnn nnnnnnnnnn nnnnnnnnnn nnnnnnnnnn
     3001 nnnnnnnnnn nnnnnnnnnn nnnnnnnnnn nnnnncnnnn nnnnnnnnnn nnnnnnnnnn
     3061 nnnnnnnnnn nnnnnnnnnn nnnnnnnnnn nnnnnnnnnn nnnnnnnnnn nnnnnnnnnn
     3121 nnnnnnnnnn nnnnnnnnnn nnnnnnnnnn nnnnnnnnnn nnnnnnnnnn nnnnnnncct
     3181 ttgacgttgg agtccacgtt ctttaatagt ggactcttgt tccaaactgg aacaacactc
     3241 aaccctatct cgggctattc ttttgattta taagggattt tgccgatttc ggcctattgg
     3301 ttaaaaaatg agctgattta acaaaaattt aacgcgaatt ttaacaaaat attaacgttt
     3361 acaattttat ggtgcactct cagtacaatc tgctctgatg ccgcatagtt aagccagccc
     3421 cgacacccgc caacacccgc tgacgcgccc tgacgggctt gtctgctccc ggcatccgct
     3481 tacagacaag ctgtgaccgt ctccgggagc tgcatgtgtc agaggttttc accgtcatca
     3541 ccgaaacgcg cgagacgaaa gggcctcgtg atacgcctat ttttataggt taatgtcatg
     3601 ataataatgg tttcttagac gtcaggtggc acttttcggg gaaatgtgcg cggaacccct
     3661 atttgtttat ttttctaaat acattcaaat atgtatccgc tcatgagaca ataaccctga
     3721 taaatgcttc aataatattg aaaaaggaag agtatgagta ttcaacattt ccgtgtcgcc
     3781 cttattccct tttttgcggc attttgcctt cctgtttttg ctcacccaga aacgctggtg
     3841 aaagtaaaag atgctgaaga tcagttgggt gcacgagtgg gttacatcga actggatctc
     3901 aacagcggta agatccttga gagttttcgc cccgaagaac gttttccaat gatgagcact
     3961 tttaaagttc tgctatgtgg cgcggtatta tcccgtattg acgccgggca agagcaactc
     4021 ggtcgccgca tacactattc tcagaatgac ttggttgagt actcaccagt cacagaaaag
     4081 catcttacgg atggcatgac agtaagagaa ttatgcagtg ctgccataac catgagtgat
     4141 aacactgcgg ccaacttact tctgacaacg atcggaggac cgaaggagct aaccgctttt
     4201 ttgcacaaca tgggggatca tgtaactcgc cttgatcgtt gggaaccgga gctgaatgaa
     4261 gccataccaa acgacgagcg tgacaccacg atgcctgtag caatggcaac aacgttgcgc
     4321 aaactattaa ctggcgaact acttactcta gcttcccggc aacaattaat agactggatg
     4381 gaggcggata aagttgcagg accacttctg cgctcggccc ttccggctgg ctggtttatt
     4441 gctgataaat ctggagccgg tgagcgtggg tctcgcggta tcattgcagc actggggcca
     4501 gatggtaagc cctcccgtat cgtagttatc tacacgacgg ggagtcaggc aactatggat
     4561 gaacgaaata gacagatcgc tgagataggt gcctcactga ttaagcattg gtaactgtca
     4621 gaccaagttt actcatatat actttagatt gatttaaaac ttcattttta atttaaaagg
     4681 atctaggtga agatcctttt tgataatctc atgaccaaaa tcccttaacg tgagttttcg
     4741 ttccactgag cgtcagaccc cgtagaaaag atcaaaggat cttcttgaga tccttttttt
     4801 ctgcgcgtaa tctgctgctt gcaaacaaaa aaaccaccgc taccagcggt ggtttgtttg
     4861 ccggatcaag agctaccaac tctttttccg aaggtaactg gcttcagcag agcgcagata
     4921 ccaaatactg ttcttctagt gtagccgtag ttaggccacc acttcaagaa ctctgtagca
     4981 ccgcctacat acctcgctct gctaatcctg ttaccagtgg ctgctgccag tggcgataag
     5041 tcgtgtctta ccgggttgga ctcaagacga tagttaccgg ataaggcgca gcggtcgggc
     5101 tgaacggggg gttcgtgcac acagcccagc ttggagcgaa cgacctacac cgaactgaga
     5161 tacctacagc gtgagctatg agaaagcgcc acgcttcccg aagggagaaa ggcggacagg
     5221 tatccggtaa gcggcagggt cggaacagga gagcgcacga gggagcttcc agggggaaac
     5281 gcctggtatc tttatagtcc tgtcgggttt cgccacctct gacttgagcg tcgatttttg
     5341 tgatgctcgt caggggggcg gagcctatgg aaaaacgcca gcaacgcggc ctttttacgg
     5401 ttcctggcct tttgctggcc ttttgctcac atgttctttc ctgcgttatc ccctgattct
     5461 gtggataacc gtattaccgc ctttgagtga gctgataccg ctcgccgcag ccgaacgacc
     5521 gagcgcagcg agtcagtgag cgaggaagcg gaagagcgcc caatacgcaa accgcctctc
     5581 cccgcgcgtt ggccgattca ttaatgcagc tggcacgaca ggtttcccga ctggaaagcg
     5641 ggcagtgagc gcaacgcaat
//
