[The description below was written by a language model from this plasmid's Addgene catalogue record and the feature table of its GenBank file.]
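Description:
pRK5 Flag-RagA is a 5,660 bp circular mammalian expression plasmid built on the pRK5 backbone and designed to produce the Rag GTPase RagA (gene symbol RRAGA) with an N-terminal FLAG epitope. It is maintained in E. coli through a high-copy ColE1/pUC-type origin and selected with ampicillin via the beta-lactamase (AmpR) gene. An f1 origin is also present, which can support single-stranded DNA production. No mammalian drug-selection marker is annotated, so the plasmid appears suited to transient transfection rather than stable selection.

Expression is driven by the human cytomegalovirus immediate-early enhancer and promoter. Downstream lie an SP6 phage promoter, which doubles as a sequencing primer site and could support in vitro transcription, and a region recognised by a synthetic-intron primer. The backbone-encoded FLAG tag, which includes an enterokinase cleavage site, comes next, and the RagA coding sequence was cloned after it between SalI and NotI sites. The feature table does not annotate the RagA open reading frame itself, but the unannotated interval between the FLAG tag and the SV40 polyadenylation signal corresponds to where the insert should sit. An SV40 enhancer/early promoter containing the SV40 origin follows the poly(A) signal and would permit episomal amplification in cells expressing large T antigen. Remnants of the lac promoter/operator and M13 primer sites flank the cassette.

The FLAG tag allows detection and immunoprecipitation of the expressed protein. The associated publication concerns how the Rag GTPase heterodimer couples amino acid availability to mTORC1 signalling, which suggests use in such studies.
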