Addgene plasmid #99714: pRK5 Flag-RagA
Purpose: Mammalian expression of Flag-RagA
Depositing lab: David Sabatini & Kuang Shen. Depositing organization: Whitehead Institute for Biomedical Research. Publication: Intersubunit Crosstalk in the Rag GTPase Heterodimer Enables mTORC1 to Respond Rapidly to Amino Acid Availability. Shen K, Choe A, Sabatini DM. Mol Cell. 2017 Oct 17. pii: S1097-2765(17)30704-9. doi: 10.1016/j.molcel.2017.09.026. PubMed 29056322.
Backbone
  Vector backbone: pRK5
Growth in bacteria
  Bacterial resistance: Ampicillin, 100 μg/mL
  Growth temperature: 37°C
  Growth strain: DH5alpha
  Copy number: High Copy
Gene/Insert
  Gene/Insert name: RagA
  Entrez Gene: RRAGA (a.k.a. FIP-1, FIP1, RAGA)
  Promoter: CMV
  Tag / fusion protein: Flag (N terminal on backbone)
  Cloning method: Restriction Enzyme; 5′ cloning site SalI (unknown if destroyed); 3′ cloning site NotI (unknown if destroyed)
  Sequencing primers: 5′ ATT TAG GTG ACA CTA TAG
Terms and licenses: Academic/Nonprofit Terms; Industry Terms: Not Available to Industry
How to cite: pRK5 Flag-RagA was a gift from David Sabatini & Kuang Shen (Addgene plasmid # 99714 ; http://n2t.net/addgene:99714 ; RRID:Addgene_99714)
